Addgene plasmid #129743: ORF30-2xStrep pCDNA4
Purpose: Expresses KSHV ORF30 with Cterm 2xStrep tag in mammalian cells
Depositing lab: Britt Glaunsinger. Depositing organization: University of California, Berkeley. Publication: The interaction between ORF18 and ORF30 is required for late gene expression in Kaposi's sarcoma-associated herpesvirus. Castaneda AF, Glaunsinger BA. J Virol. 2018 Oct 10. pii: JVI.01488-18. doi: 10.1128/JVI.01488-18. PubMed 30305361.
Backbone
  Vector backbone: pcDNA4/TO
  Backbone size w/o insert (bp): 5168
  Total vector size (bp): 5384
  Vector type: Mammalian Expression
Growth in bacteria
  Bacterial resistance: Ampicillin, 100 μg/mL
  Growth temperature: 37°C
  Growth strain: DH5alpha
  Copy number: High Copy
Gene/Insert
  Gene/Insert name: ORF30
  Species: Kaposi's sarcoma-associated herpesvirus (HHV-8)
  Insert size (bp): 231
  GenBank ID: 4961433
  Entrez Gene: ORF30 (a.k.a. HHV8GK18_gp34)
  Promoter: CMV
  Tag / fusion protein: 2xStrep Tag II (C terminal on backbone)
  Cloning method: Restriction Enzyme; 5′ cloning site EcoRI (not destroyed); 3′ cloning site NotI (not destroyed)
  Sequencing primers: 5′ CGCAAATGGGCGGTAGGCGTG; 3′ TAGAAGGCACAGTCGAGG
Terms and licenses: Academic/Nonprofit Terms; Industry Terms: Not Available to Industry
How to cite: ORF30-2xStrep pCDNA4 was a gift from Britt Glaunsinger (Addgene plasmid # 129743 ; http://n2t.net/addgene:129743 ; RRID:Addgene_129743)
