[The description below was written by a language model from this plasmid's Addgene catalogue record and pLannotate feature annotations shown in this document.]
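Description:
ORF30-2xStrep pCDNA4 is a mammalian expression plasmid built on the pcDNA4/TO backbone that expresses ORF30 of Kaposi's sarcoma-associated herpesvirus (HHV-8) with a C-terminal 2xStrep Tag II supplied by the backbone. The short 231 bp ORF30 coding sequence was cloned between EcoRI and NotI sites, both retained, downstream of the human CMV immediate early enhancer and promoter. Immediately after the promoter the feature table picks up short tet operator-like fragments, consistent with the tetracycline-operator arrangement of the /TO backbone: in cells expressing the Tet repressor, transcription can be held off until tetracycline or doxycycline is added, whereas in ordinary cells the promoter behaves constitutively. Transcripts are terminated by the bovine growth hormone polyadenylation signal. The Strep tag itself is not annotated in the feature table, but the gap between the ORF30 CDS and the poly(A) signal would accommodate it.

In bacteria the plasmid is maintained at high copy through a ColE1/pUC-type origin and selected with ampicillin via the β-lactamase gene; an f1 origin is also present. A second cassette carries the Sh ble gene (BleoR) under tandem SV40 early and EM7 promoters with an SV40 poly(A) signal, allowing Zeocin selection in mammalian cells, for example to derive stable lines, and also in E. coli. The associated work concerns the ORF18–ORF30 interaction required for KSHV late gene expression, so the construct suits transient or stable expression of tagged ORF30 for Strep-affinity purification, co-precipitation of binding partners and detection of the protein.
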