Features (pLannotate 1.2.2; 22 found; start..end, strand, type, name):
     28..80      -  misc_feature   bom (fragment): basis of mobility region from pBR322
    235..614     +  enhancer       CMV enhancer: human cytomegalovirus immediate early enhancer
    615..818     +  promoter       CMV promoter: human cytomegalovirus (CMV) immediate early promoter
    820..839     +  promoter       PLtetO-1 promoter (fragment): modified phage lambda PL promoter with tet operator sites (Lutz and Bujard, 1997)
    841..860     +  promoter       PLtetO-1 promoter (fragment): modified phage lambda PL promoter with tet operator sites (Lutz and Bujard, 1997)
    868..901     +  promoter       TRE3GV promoter (fragment): 3rd-generation Tet-responsive promoter that can be activated by binding of Tet-On® 3G, optimized for retroviral and lentiviral vectors
   1025..1255    +  CDS            ORF30: ORF30_HHV8P - Protein predicted: Swiss-Prot protein existence level 4. From Human herpesvirus 8 type P (isolate GK18) (HHV-8) (Kaposi's sarcoma-associated herpesvirus).
   1401..1625    +  polyA_signal   bGH poly(A) signal: bovine growth hormone polyadenylation signal
   1629..1650    +  promoter       SV40 promoter (fragment): SV40 enhancer and early promoter
   1671..2099    +  rep_origin     f1 ori (sequence partly withheld): f1 bacteriophage origin of replication; arrow indicates direction of (+) strand synthesis
   2113..2442    +  promoter       SV40 promoter: SV40 enhancer and early promoter
   2490..2537    +  promoter       EM7 promoter: synthetic bacterial promoter&nbsp
   2556..2930    +  CDS            BleoR: antibiotic-binding protein; Sh ble from Streptoalloteichus hindustanus; confers resistance to bleomycin, phleomycin, and Zeocin™
   2940..3065    +  CDS            ble (fragment): BLE_KLEPN - Experimental evidence at protein level: Swiss-Prot protein existence level 1. Binding protein with a strong affinity to the bleomycin family of antibiotics. Binds to CL990; an antimitotic-antibiotic compound. From Klebsiella pneumoniae.
   3060..3181    +  polyA_signal   SV40 poly(A) signal: SV40 polyadenylation signal
   3254..3270    -  protein_bind   lac operator: The lac repressor binds to the lac operator to inhibit transcription in E. coli. This inhibition can be relieved by adding lactose or isopropyl-β-D-thiogalactopyranoside (IPTG). lac repressor encoded by lacI
   3278..3308    -  promoter       lac promoter: promoter for the E. coli lac operon
   3323..3344    -  protein_bind   CAP binding site: CAP binding activates transcription in the presence of cAMP. E. coli catabolite activator protein
   3357..3449    -  CDS            lacI (fragment): lac repressor; lacI; The lac repressor binds to the lac operator to inhibit transcription in E. coli. This inhibition can be relieved by adding lactose or isopropyl-β-D-thiogalactopyranoside (IPTG).
   3632..4220    -  rep_origin     ori: high-copy-number ColE1/pMB1/pBR322/pUC origin of replication
   4391..5251    -  CDS            AmpR: β-lactamase; bla; confers resistance to ampicillin, carbenicillin, and related antibiotics
   5252..5356    -  promoter       AmpR promoter: bla
>Addgene plasmid #129743 | ORF30-2xStrep pCDNA4 | addgene full sequence | sequence record 257158 | Addgene NGS Result
GACGGATCGGGAGATCTCCCGATCCCCTATGGTGCACTCTCAGTACAATCTGCTCTGATGCCGCATAGTT
AAGCCAGTATCTGCTCCCTGCTTGTGTGTTGGAGGTCGCTGAGTAGTGCGCGAGCAAAATTTAAGCTACA
ACAAGGCAAGGCTTGACCGACAATTGCATGAAGAATCTGCTTAGGGTTAGGCGTTTTGCGCTGCTTCGCG
ATGTACGGGCCAGATATACGCGTTGACATTGATTATTGACTAGTTATTAATAGTAATCAATTACGGGGTC
ATTAGTTCATAGCCCATATATGGAGTTCCGCGTTACATAACTTACGGTAAATGGCCCGCCTGGCTGACCG
CCCAACGACCCCCGCCCATTGACGTCAATAATGACGTATGTTCCCATAGTAACGCCAATAGGGACTTTCC
ATTGACGTCAATGGGTGGAGTATTTACGGTAAACTGCCCACTTGGCAGTACATCAAGTGTATCATATGCC
AAGTACGCCCCCTATTGACGTCAATGACGGTAAATGGCCCGCCTGGCATTATGCCCAGTACATGACCTTA
TGGGACTTTCCTACTTGGCAGTACATCTACGTATTAGTCATCGCTATTACCATGGTGATGCGGTTTTGGC
AGTACATCAATGGGCGTGGATAGCGGTTTGACTCACGGGGATTTCCAAGTCTCCACCCCATTGACGTCAA
TGGGAGTTTGTTTTGGCACCAAAATCAACGGGACTTTCCAAAATGTCGTAACAACTCCGCCCCATTGACG
CAAATGGGCGGTAGGCGTGTACGGTGGGAGGTCTATATAAGCAGAGCTCTCCCTATCAGTGATAGAGATC
TCCCTATCAGTGATAGAGATCGTCGACGAGCTCGTTTAGTGAACCGTCAGATCGCCTGGAGACGCCATCC
ACGCTGTTTTGACCTCCATAGAAGACACCGGGACCGATCCAGCCTCCGGACTCTAGCGTTTAAACTTAAG
CTTGGTACCGAGCTCGGATCCACTAGTCCAGTGTGGTGGAATTCATGGGTGAGCCAGTGGATCCTGGACA
TGTGGTGAATGAGAAAGATTTTGAGGAGTGTGAACAATTTTTCAGTCAACCCCTTAGGGAGCAAGTGGTC
GCGGGGGTCAGGGCACTCGACGGCCTCGGTCTCGCTGACTCTCTATGTCACAAAACAGAAAGACTCTGCC
TGCTGATGGACCTGGTGGGCACGGAGTGCTTTGCGAGGGTGTGCCGCCTAGACACCGGTGCGAAAGGAGG
GCGGCCGCTCGAGGGAGGCGGTGGATGGAGCCACCCCCAGTTCGAGAAGGGCGGCGGCAGCGGCGGCGGC
AGCGGCGGCGGCAGCTGGAGCCACCCCCAGTTCGAGAAGGGGCCCGTTTAAACCCGCTGATCAGCCTCGA
CTGTGCCTTCTAGTTGCCAGCCATCTGTTGTTTGCCCCTCCCCCGTGCCTTCCTTGACCCTGGAAGGTGC
CACTCCCACTGTCCTTTCCTAATAAAATGAGGAAATTGCATCGCATTGTCTGAGTAGGTGTCATTCTATT
CTGGGGGGTGGGGTGGGGCAGGACAGCAAGGGGGAGGATTGGGAAGACAATAGCAGGCATGCTGGGGATG
CGGTGGGCTCTATGGCTTCTGAGGCGGAAAGAACCAGCTGGGGCTCTAGGGGGTATCCCC
[124 nt withheld, positions 1671-1794]
C
[91 nt withheld, positions 1796-1886]
A
[49 nt withheld, positions 1888-1936]
CCTTTGACGTTGGAGTCCACGTTCTTT
[37 nt withheld, positions 1964-2000]
ACCCTATCTCGGTCTATTCTTTTGATTTATAAGGGATTTTGCCGATTTCGGCCTATTGGTTAAAAAATGA
GCTGATTTAACAAAAATTTAACGCGAATTAATTCTGTGGAATGTGTGTCAGTTAGGGTGTGGAAAGTCCC
CAGGCTCCCCAGCAGGCAGAAGTATGCAAAGCATGCATCTCAATTAGTCAGCAACCAGGTGTGGAAAGTC
CCCAGGCTCCCCAGCAGGCAGAAGTATGCAAAGCATGCATCTCAATTAGTCAGCAACCATAGTCCCGCCC
CTAACTCCGCCCATCCCGCCCCTAACTCCGCCCAGTTCCGCCCATTCTCCGCCCCATGGCTGACTAATTT
TTTTTATTTATGCAGAGGCCGAGGCCGCCTCTGCCTCTGAGCTATTCCAGAAGTAGTGAGGAGGCTTTTT
TGGAGGCCTAGGCTTTTGCAAAAAGCTCCCGGGAGCTTGTATATCCATTTTCGGATCTGATCAGCACGTG
TTGACAATTAATCATCGGCATAGTATATCGGCATAGTATAATACGACAAGGTGAGGAACTAAACCATGGC
CAAGTTGACCAGTGCCGTTCCGGTGCTCACCGCGCGCGACGTCGCCGGAGCGGTCGAGTTCTGGACCGAC
CGGCTCGGGTTCTCCCGGGACTTCGTGGAGGACGACTTCGCCGGTGTGGTCCGGGACGACGTGACCCTGT
TCATCAGCGCGGTCCAGGACCAGGTGGTGCCGGACAACACCCTGGCCTGGGTGTGGGTGCGCGGCCTGGA
CGAGCTGTACGCCGAGTGGTCGGAGGTCGTGTCCACGAACTTCCGGGACGCCTCCGGGCCGGCCATGACC
GAGATCGGCGAGCAGCCGTGGGGGCGGGAGTTCGCCCTGCGCGACCCGGCCGGCAACTGCGTGCACTTCG
TGGCCGAGGAGCAGGACTGACACGTGCTACGAGATTTCGATTCCACCGCCGCCTTCTATGAAAGGTTGGG
CTTCGGAATCGTTTTCCGGGACGCCGGCTGGATGATCCTCCAGCGCGGGGATCTCATGCTGGAGTTCTTC
GCCCACCCCAACTTGTTTATTGCAGCTTATAATGGTTACAAATAAAGCAATAGCATCACAAATTTCACAA
ATAAAGCATTTTTTTCACTGCATTCTAGTTGTGGTTTGTCCAAACTCATCAATGTATCTTATCATGTCTG
TATACCGTCGACCTCTAGCTAGAGCTTGGCGTAATCATGGTCATAGCTGTTTCCTGTGTGAAATTGTTAT
CCGCTCACAATTCCACACAACATACGAGCCGGAAGCATAAAGTGTAAAGCCTGGGGTGCCTAATGAGTGA
GCTAACTCACATTAATTGCGTTGCGCTCACTGCCCGCTTTCCAGTCGGGAAACCTGTCGTGCCAGCTGCA
TTAATGAATCGGCCAACGCGCGGGGAGAGGCGGTTTGCGTATTGGGCGCTCTTCCGCTTCCTCGCTCACT
GACTCGCTGCGCTCGGTCGTTCGGCTGCGGCGAGCGGTATCAGCTCACTCAAAGGCGGTAATACGGTTAT
CCACAGAATCAGGGGATAACGCAGGAAAGAACATGTGAGCAAAAGGCCAGCAAAAGGCCAGGAACCGTAA
AAAGGCCGCGTTGCTGGCGTTTTTCCATAGGCTCCGCCCCCCTGACGAGCATCACAAAAATCGACGCTCA
AGTCAGAGGTGGCGAAACCCGACAGGACTATAAAGATACCAGGCGTTTCCCCCTGGAAGCTCCCTCGTGC
GCTCTCCTGTTCCGACCCTGCCGCTTACCGGATACCTGTCCGCCTTTCTCCCTTCGGGAAGCGTGGCGCT
TTCTCATAGCTCACGCTGTAGGTATCTCAGTTCGGTGTAGGTCGTTCGCTCCAAGCTGGGCTGTGTGCAC
GAACCCCCCGTTCAGCCCGACCGCTGCGCCTTATCCGGTAACTATCGTCTTGAGTCCAACCCGGTAAGAC
ACGACTTATCGCCACTGGCAGCAGCCACTGGTAACAGGATTAGCAGAGCGAGGTATGTAGGCGGTGCTAC
AGAGTTCTTGAAGTGGTGGCCTAACTACGGCTACACTAGAAGAACAGTATTTGGTATCTGCGCTCTGCTG
AAGCCAGTTACCTTCGGAAAAAGAGTTGGTAGCTCTTGATCCGGCAAACAAACCACCGCTGGTAGCGGTG
GTTTTTTTGTTTGCAAGCAGCAGATTACGCGCAGAAAAAAAGGATCTCAAGAAGATCCTTTGATCTTTTC
TACGGGGTCTGACGCTCAGTGGAACGAAAACTCACGTTAAGGGATTTTGGTCATGAGATTATCAAAAAGG
ATCTTCACCTAGATCCTTTTAAATTAAAAATGAAGTTTTAAATCAATCTAAAGTATATATGAGTAAACTT
GGTCTGACAGTTACCAATGCTTAATCAGTGAGGCACCTATCTCAGCGATCTGTCTATTTCGTTCATCCAT
AGTTGCCTGACTCCCCGTCGTGTAGATAACTACGATACGGGAGGGCTTACCATCTGGCCCCAGTGCTGCA
ATGATACCGCGAGACCCACGCTCACCGGCTCCAGATTTATCAGCAATAAACCAGCCAGCCGGAAGGGCCG
AGCGCAGAAGTGGTCCTGCAACTTTATCCGCCTCCATCCAGTCTATTAATTGTTGCCGGGAAGCTAGAGT
AAGTAGTTCGCCAGTTAATAGTTTGCGCAACGTTGTTGCCATTGCTACAGGCATCGTGGTGTCACGCTCG
TCGTTTGGTATGGCTTCATTCAGCTCCGGTTCCCAACGATCAAGGCGAGTTACATGATCCCCCATGTTGT
GCAAAAAAGCGGTTAGCTCCTTCGGTCCTCCGATCGTTGTCAGAAGTAAGTTGGCCGCAGTGTTATCACT
CATGGTTATGGCAGCACTGCATAATTCTCTTACTGTCATGCCATCCGTAAGATGCTTTTCTGTGACTGGT
GAGTACTCAACCAAGTCATTCTGAGAATAGTGTATGCGGCGACCGAGTTGCTCTTGCCCGGCGTCAATAC
GGGATAATACCGCGCCACATAGCAGAACTTTAAAAGTGCTCATCATTGGAAAACGTTCTTCGGGGCGAAA
ACTCTCAAGGATCTTACCGCTGTTGAGATCCAGTTCGATGTAACCCACTCGTGCACCCAACTGATCTTCA
GCATCTTTTACTTTCACCAGCGTTTCTGGGTGAGCAAAAACAGGAAGGCAAAATGCCGCAAAAAAGGGAA
TAAGGGCGACACGGAAATGTTGAATACTCATACTCTTCCTTTTTCAATATTATTGAAGCATTTATCAGGG
TTATTGTCTCATGAGCGGATACATATTTGAATGTATTTAGAAAAATAAACAAATAGGGGTTCCGCGCACA
TTTCCCCGAAAAGTGCCACCTGACGTC
